Addgene plasmid #81853: pDONR223_PIK3IP1_WT
Purpose: Gateway Donor vector containing PIK3IP1 ,part of the Target Accelerator Plasmid Collection.
Depositing lab: Jesse Boehm & William Hahn & David Root. Depositing organization: Broad Institute. Publication: Systematic Functional Interrogation of Rare Cancer Variants Identifies Oncogenic Alleles. Kim E, Ilic N, Shrestha Y, Zou L, Kamburov A, Zhu C, Yang X, Lubonja R, Tran N, Nguyen C, Lawrence MS, Piccioni F, Bagul M, Doench JG, Chouinard CR, Wu X, Hogstrom L, Natoli T, Tamayo P, Horn H, Corsello SM, Lage K, Root DE, Subramanian A, Golub TR, Getz G, Boehm JS, Hahn WC. Cancer Discov. 2016 Jul;6(7):714-26. doi: 10.1158/2159-8290.CD-16-0160. Epub 2016 May 4. PubMed 27147599.
Backbone
  Vector backbone: pDONR223
  Backbone manufacturer: Invitrogen
  Backbone size w/o insert (bp): 2790
  Vector type: Gateway Entry vector
Growth in bacteria
  Bacterial resistance: Spectinomycin, 50 μg/mL
  Growth temperature: 37°C
  Growth strain: DH5alpha
  Copy number: High Copy
Gene/Insert
  Gene/Insert name: PIK3IP1
  Species: H. sapiens (human)
  Mutation: T251S
  GenBank ID: NM_052880.4
  Entrez Gene: PIK3IP1 (a.k.a. HGFL, TrIP, hHGFL(S))
  Promoter: None
  Cloning method: Gateway Cloning
  Sequencing primers: 5′ M13pUC-fwd; 3′ M13-Rev
Terms and licenses: Academic/Nonprofit Terms; Industry Terms: Not Available to Industry
Depositor comments: Closed state: stop codon immediately follows insert
How to cite: pDONR223_PIK3IP1_WT was a gift from Jesse Boehm & William Hahn & David Root (Addgene plasmid # 81853 ; http://n2t.net/addgene:81853 ; RRID:Addgene_81853)
