[The description below was written by a language model from this plasmid's Addgene catalogue record and pLannotate feature annotations shown in this document.]
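Description:
pDONR223_PIK3IP1_WT is a Gateway entry clone built on the Invitrogen pDONR223 backbone and carries the human PIK3IP1 open reading frame, which encodes a negative regulator of phosphatidylinositol 3-kinase activity (also known as HGFL or TrIP). It belongs to the Target Accelerator Plasmid Collection, a set of clones assembled for systematic functional testing of cancer-associated alleles. The plasmid is maintained in E. coli at high copy through a ColE1/pUC-type origin. It is selected with spectinomycin through the aadA (SmR) aminoglycoside adenylyltransferase gene, which lies downstream of a fragment of a class 1 integron Pc promoter and a remnant of a gentamicin resistance gene.

In the roughly 3.6 kb sequenced record, the PIK3IP1 coding sequence of about 790 bp is flanked on both sides by attL-type recombination sites. The annotation software labels both as attL3. These sites allow the ORF to be moved by an LR Clonase reaction into any compatible destination vector. The entry clone has no promoter driving the insert, so expression depends on the destination vector chosen. A T7 promoter lies just outside one att site, facing the insert, and rrnB T1 and T2 terminators in the backbone insulate the cloning region from read-through transcription. Small lacZα and lacI fragments are backbone remnants.

The clone is in the "closed" configuration, with a stop codon directly after the ORF, so it yields native or N-terminally tagged protein but not C-terminal fusions. Although the name designates it as wild type, the catalogue entry lists a T251S change relative to the reference transcript. The record does not explain this discrepancy.
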