Features (pLannotate 1.2.2; 12 found; start..end, strand, type, name):
     38..74      -  CDS            lacZα (fragment): LacZα fragment of β-galactosidase; lacZ fragment
     91..186     +  protein_bind   attL3: mutant version of attL; recombination site for the Gateway® LR reaction LR Clonase™
    192..980     +  CDS            PIK3IP1: P3IP1_HUMAN - Also known as HGFL. Experimental evidence at protein level: Swiss-Prot protein existence level 1. Negative regulator of hepatic phosphatidylinositol 3-kinase (PI3K) activity. From Homo sapiens (Human).
    988..1083    -  protein_bind   attL3: mutant version of attL; recombination site for the Gateway® LR reaction LR Clonase™
   1102..1120    -  promoter       T7 promoter: promoter for bacteriophage T7 RNA polymerase
   1310..1333    +  promoter       Pc promoter (fragment): intI1 (promoter lies within the coding sequence); class 1 integron promoter
   1509..1565    +  CDS            GmR (fragment): gentamycin acetyltransferase; aacC1; confers resistance to gentamycin
   1572..2363    +  CDS            SmR: aminoglycoside adenylyltransferase (Murphy, 1985); aadA; confers resistance to spectinomycin and streptomycin
   2456..3044    +  rep_origin     ori: high-copy-number ColE1/pMB1/pBR322/pUC origin of replication
   3227..3319    +  CDS            lacI (fragment): lac repressor; lacI; The lac repressor binds to the lac operator to inhibit transcription in E. coli. This inhibition can be relieved by adding lactose or isopropyl-β-D-thiogalactopyranoside (IPTG).
   3374..3401    -  terminator     rrnB T2 terminator: transcription terminator T2 from the E. coli rrnB gene
   3533..3576    +  terminator     rrnB T1 terminator: Escherichia coli rrnB; transcription terminator T1 from the E. coli rrnB gene
>Addgene plasmid #81853 | pDONR223_PIK3IP1_WT | addgene full sequence | sequence record 168754 | Addgene NGS Result
GGCAGTTCCCTACTCTCGCGTTAACGCTAGCATGGATGTTTTCCCAGTCACGACGTTGTAAAACGACGGC
CAGTCTTAAGCTCGGGCCCCAAATAATGATTTTATTTTGACTGATAGTGACCTGTTCGTTGCAACAAATT
GATGAGCAATGCTTTTTTATAATGCCAACTTTGTACAAAAAAGTTGGCACCATGCTGTTGGCCTGGGTAC
AAGCATTCCTCGTCAGCAACATGCTCCTAGCAGAAGCCTATGGATCTGGAGGCTGTTTCTGGGACAACGG
CCACCTGTACCGGGAGGACCAGACCTCCCCCGCGCCGGGCCTCCGCTGCCTCAACTGGCTGGACGCGCAG
AGCGGGCTGGCCTCGGCCCCCGTGTCGGGGGCCGGCAATCACAGTTACTGCCGAAACCCGGACGAGGACC
CGCGCGGGCCCTGGTGCTACGTCAGTGGCGAGGCCGGCGTCCCTGAGAAACGGCCTTGCGAGGACCTGCG
CTGTCCAGAGACCACCTCCCAGGCCCTGCCAGCCTTCACGACAGAAATCCAGGAAGCGTCTGAAGGGCCA
GGTGCAGATGAGGTGCAGGTGTTCGCTCCTGCCAACGCCCTGCCCGCTCGGAGTGAGGCGGCAGCTGTGC
AGCCAGTGATTGGGATCAGCCAGCGGGTGCGGATGAACTCCAAGGAGAAAAAGGACCTGGGAACTCTGGG
CTACGTGCTGGGCATTACCATGATGGTGATCATCATTGCCATCGGAGCTGGCATCATCTTGGGCTACTCC
TACAAGAGGGGGAAGGATTTGAAAGAACAGCATGATCAGAAAGTATGTGAGAGGGAGATGCAGCGAATCA
CTCTGCCCTTGTCTGCCTTCACCAACCCCACCTGTGAGATTGTGGATGAGAAGACTGTCGTGGTCCACAC
CAGCCAGACTCCAGTTGACCCTCAGGAGGGCAGCACCCCCCTTATGGGCCAGGCCGGGACTCCTGGGGCC
TGATTGCCAACTTTCTTGTACAAAGTTGGCATTATAAGAAAGCATTGCTTATCAATTTGTTGCAACGAAC
AGGTCACTATCAGTCAAAATAAAATCATTATTTGCCATCCAGCTGATATCCCCTATAGTGAGTCGTATTA
CATGGTCATAGCTGTTTCCTGGCAGCTCTGGCCCGTGTCTCAAAATCTCTGATGTTACATTGCACAAGAT
AAAAATATATCATCATGCCTCCTCTAGACCAGCCAGGACAGAAATGCCTCGACTTCGCTGCTACCCAAGG
TTGCCGGGTGACGCACACCGTGGAAACGGATGAAGGCACGAACCCAGTGGACATAAGCCTGTTCGGTTCG
TAAGCTGTAATGCAAGTAGCGTATGCGCTCACGCAACTGGTCCAGAACCTTGACCGAACGCAGCGGTGGT
AACGGCGCAGTGGCGGTTTTCATGGCTTGTTATGACTGTTTTTTTGGGGTACAGTCTATGCCTCGGGCAT
CCAAGCAGCAAGCGCGTTACGCCGTGGGTCGATGTTTGATGTTATGGAGCAGCAACGATGTTACGCAGCA
GGGCAGTCGCCCTAAAACAAAGTTAAACATTATGAGGGAAGCGGTGATCGCCGAAGTATCGACTCAACTA
TCAGAGGTAGTTGGCGTCATCGAGCGCCATCTCGAACCGACGTTGCTGGCCGTACATTTGTACGGCTCCG
CAGTGGATGGCGGCCTGAAGCCACACAGTGATATTGATTTGCTGGTTACGGTGACCGTAAGGCTTGATGA
AACAACGCGGCGAGCTTTGATCAACGACCTTTTGGAAACTTCGGCTTCCCCTGGAGAGAGCGAGATTCTC
CGCGCTGTAGAAGTCACCATTGTTGTGCACGACGACATCATTCCGTGGCGTTATCCAGCTAAGCGCGAAC
TGCAATTTGGAGAATGGCAGCGCAATGACATTCTTGCAGGTATCTTCGAGCCAGCCACGATCGACATTGA
TCTGGCTATCTTGCTGACAAAAGCAAGAGAACATAGCGTTGCCTTGGTAGGTCCAGCGGCGGAGGAACTC
TTTGATCCGGTTCCTGAACAGGATCTATTTGAGGCGCTAAATGAAACCTTAACGCTATGGAACTCGCCGC
CCGACTGGGCTGGCGATGAGCGAAATGTAGTGCTTACGTTGTCCCGCATTTGGTACAGCGCAGTAACCGG
CAAAATCGCGCCGAAGGATGTCGCTGCCGACTGGGCAATGGAGCGCCTGCCGGCCCAGTATCAGCCCGTC
ATACTTGAAGCTAGACAGGCTTATCTTGGACAAGAAGAAGATCGCTTGGCCTCGCGCGCAGATCAGTTGG
AAGAATTTGTCCACTACGTGAAAGGCGAGATCACCAAGGTAGTCGGCAAATAACCCTCGAGCCACCCATG
ACCAAAATCCCTTAACGTGAGTTACGCGTCGTTCCACTGAGCGTCAGACCCCGTAGAAAAGATCAAAGGA
TCTTCTTGAGATCCTTTTTTTCTGCGCGTAATCTGCTGCTTGCAAACAAAAAAACCACCGCTACCAGCGG
TGGTTTGTTTGCCGGATCAAGAGCTACCAACTCTTTTTCCGAAGGTAACTGGCTTCAGCAGAGCGCAGAT
ACCAAATACTGTTCTTCTAGTGTAGCCGTAGTTAGGCCACCACTTCAAGAACTCTGTAGCACCGCCTACA
TACCTCGCTCTGCTAATCCTGTTACCAGTGGCTGCTGCCAGTGGCGATAAGTCGTGTCTTACCGGGTTGG
ACTCAAGACGATAGTTACCGGATAAGGCGCAGCGGTCGGGCTGAACGGGGGGTTCGTGCACACAGCCCAG
CTTGGAGCGAACGACCTACACCGAACTGAGATACCTACAGCGTGAGCTATGAGAAAGCGCCACGCTTCCC
GAAGGGAGAAAGGCGGACAGGTATCCGGTAAGCGGCAGGGTCGGAACAGGAGAGCGCACGAGGGAGCTTC
CAGGGGGAAACGCCTGGTATCTTTATAGTCCTGTCGGGTTTCGCCACCTCTGACTTGAGCGTCGATTTTT
GTGATGCTCGTCAGGGGGGCGGAGCCTATGGAAAAACGCCAGCAACGCGGCCTTTTTACGGTTCCTGGCC
TTTTGCTGGCCTTTTGCTCACATGTTCTTTCCTGCGTTATCCCCTGATTCTGTGGATAACCGTATTACCG
CCTTTGAGTGAGCTGATACCGCTCGCCGCAGCCGAACGACCGAGCGCAGCGAGTCAGTGAGCGAGGAAGC
GGAAGAGCGCCCAATACGCAAACCGCCTCTCCCCGCGCGTTGGCCGATTCATTAATGCAGCTGGCACGAC
AGGTTTCCCGACTGGAAAGCGGGCAGTGAGCGCAACGCAATTAATACGCGTACCGCTAGCCAGGAAGAGT
TTGTAGAAACGCAAAAAGGCCATCCGTCAGGATGGCCTTCTGCTTAGTTTGATGCCTGGCAGTTTATGGC
GGGCGTCCTGCCCGCCACCCTCCGGGCCGTTGCTTCACAACGTTCAAATCCGCTCCCGGCGGATTTGTCC
TACTCAGGAGAGCGTTCACCGACAAACAACAGATAAAACGAAAGGCCCAGTCTTCCGACTGAGCCTTTCG
TTTTATTTGATGCCT
