>Addgene plasmid #81853 | pDONR223_PIK3IP1_WT | depositor partial sequence | sequence record 155172 | Insert sequence
ATGCTGTTGGCCTGGGTACAAGCATTCCTCGTCAGCAACATGCTCCTAGCAGAAGCCTATGGATCTGGAG
GCTGTTTCTGGGACAACGGCCACCTGTACCGGGAGGACCAGACCTCCCCCGCGCCGGGCCTCCGCTGCCT
CAACTGGCTGGACGCGCAGAGCGGGCTGGCCTCGGCCCCCGTGTCGGGGGCCGGCAATCACAGTTACTGC
CGAAACCCGGACGAGGACCCGCGCGGGCCCTGGTGCTACGTCAGTGGCGAGGCCGGCGTCCCTGAGAAAC
GGCCTTGCGAGGACCTGCGCTGTCCAGAGACCACCTCCCAGGCCCTGCCAGCCTTCACGACAGAAATCCA
GGAAGCGTCTGAAGGGCCAGGTGCAGATGAGGTGCAGGTGTTCGCTCCTGCCAACGCCCTGCCCGCTCGG
AGTGAGGCGGCAGCTGTGCAGCCAGTGATTGGGATCAGCCAGCGGGTGCGGATGAACTCCAAGGAGAAAA
AGGACCTGGGAACTCTGGGCTACGTGCTGGGCATTACCATGATGGTGATCATCATTGCCATCGGAGCTGG
CATCATCTTGGGCTACTCCTACAAGAGGGGGAAGGATTTGAAAGAACAGCATGATCAGAAAGTATGTGAG
AGGGAGATGCAGCGAATCACTCTGCCCTTGTCTGCCTTCACCAACCCCACCTGTGAGATTGTGGATGAGA
AGACTGTCGTGGTCCACACCAGCCAGACTCCAGTTGACCCTCAGGAGGGCAGCACCCCCCTTATGGGCCA
GGCCGGGACTCCTGGGGCC
